>Addgene plasmid #40373 | pBACgus4x/cdc37/LRRK2 1867-2161_T2031E | depositor full sequence | sequence record 52050 | pBACgus4x/cdc37/LRRK2 1867-2161_T2031E sequence 10155 bps
ATAAATTGCATGACGATTGTCTGGTGGGCCACCTGCTCCATGAGTGCACATTTCTCCTCCACCTCTAGGT
CAATGCACCAAATGACCAGGTAATTGGCTGTCTCCTCGCACACCAGGTGGACGTTGTCTGACAGGTACTT
TTGGCTGTCATCCCAGCGGCGAAGCATGCCAAAGTGCTTGATCTGTTTCTCGTATTTTTCCACGAAGGTC
TTGTGTTTCTGCTCCCTCACCTCCTCTGAGTCCTCCTCCGTCTTCTCGGGCTTGGTATTTACCATGCTCT
TGCTGAAGCCGTCTTTGCTGAGCGTGTCCACGTTCCAGGGCATGCTCTTCTCCTTCTTGCGCATCTCCTC
CAGCTTCTGCTCCCAGCTCCGCTCCTCCTTGCGCAGCTGCTGTGCCTCGGCCTGCAGGCGCTCCAGCTCT
GCCTTGCCGCCCTCGGCCACCTCCAGCTCCTTCAGTTTCCTCTGGCACTCGGCCACCTTGCGCTTGCACT
CGCGGCAGCCCCTGTCCAGTTCCTCCTTCTCCTTCTGGAACTGCTCCATGCGTTCCACCCGGGCCTGATG
CCGCCAGCGGAAGAGACTGGCCGTGTCGATGTTGGGGTGCGTCTCGTCTTCATCATCAGACACCTCAATG
TGGTCCCACACGCTGTAGTCCACCATGGATCTGTGATTGTAAATAAAATGTAATTTACAGTATAGTATTT
TAATTAATATACAAATGATTTGATAATAATTCTTATTTAACTATAATATATTGTGTTGGGTTGAATTAAA
GGTCCCGGCATCCTCAAATGCATAATTTCATAGTCCCCCTTGTTGTAAGTGATGCGTATTTCTGAATCTT
TGTAAAATAGCACACAAGACTCCAACGCGTTTGGCGTTTTATTTTCTTGCTCGACTCTAGTTTATTAGGC
CTCTAGAGATCCGTATTTATAGGTTTTTTTATTACAAAACTGTTACGAAAACAGTAAAATACTTATTTAT
TTGCGAGATGGTTATCATTTTAATTATCTCCATGATCCAATAACCTAGAATAAAGGGCCCGACCTTTAAT
TCAACCCAACACAATATATTATAGTTAAATAAGAATTATTATCAAATCATTTGTATATTAATTAAAATAC
TATACTGTAAATTACATTTTATTTACAATCACAGATCCCCGGGACTAGTAATAAAAGATGTTTATTTTCA
TTAGATGTGTGTGTTGGTTTTTTGTGTCTAGTAATAAAACCTAGAGGATCGATCCCCCGGATCTGATCAT
GGAGATAATTAAAATGATAACCATCTCGCAAATAAATAAGTATTTTACTGTTTTCGTAACAGTTTTGTAA
TAAAAAAACCTATAAATATCGGATCCATGCACCACCATCACCACCATCACCACGAGAACCTTTATTTCCA
AGGAAACATCATGCTCAACAACGATGAGCTCGAATTTGAACAAGCTCCAGAATTCCTGCTCGGCGACGGC
TCTTTCGGCTCCGTATACCGTGCTGCTTATGAAGGCGAAGAAGTCGCCGTAAAGATCTTCAACAAGCACA
CCTCGCTCCGTCTGCTCCGTCAGGAACTGGTCGTTCTGTGTCATCTGCACCATCCGAGCCTCATCTCCCT
GCTGGCCGCTGGCATCCGTCCTCGTATGCTGGTGATGGAGCTGGCATCCAAGGGCTCTCTCGACCGCCTG
CTGCAGCAGGACAAGGCTTCTCTGACCCGTACTCTGCAGCATCGTATCGCTCTGCATGTAGCTGACGGCC
TGCGTTATCTTCATTCTGCAATGATCATTTATCGCGACCTGAAACCTCATAATGTACTGCTGTTTACTCT
GTACCCGAACGCTGCCATCATCGCTAAGATTGCAGACTATGGTATTGCGCAGTACTGCTGCCGCATGGGC
ATTAAAGAAAGCGAAGGTACGCCGGGTTTCCGTGCTCCAGAAGTGGCTCGTGGCAACGTTATTTACAACC
AGCAAGCTGACGTTTACTCGTTCGGTCTGCTCCTGTACGATATCCTGACTACCGGCGGCCGTATCGTAGA
AGGTCTGAAGTTCCCTAACGAATTCGACGAACTGGAAATCCAGGGCAAGCTGCCAGACCCGGTTAAAGAA
TACGGTTGCGCTCCGTGGCCGATGGTAGAGAAGCTCATCAAACAGTGCCTTAAAGAAAACCCTCAGGAAC
GTCCAACCTCTGCTCAAGTGTTCGACATCCTTAACAGCGCTGAACTCGTCTGTCTGACTCGCCGTATTCT
CCTGCCTAAGAATGTTATCGTGGAATGTATGGTTGCTACTCACCATAACTGATAAGCTTGCGGCCGCACT
CGAGCACCACCACCACCACCACTAACCTAGGTAGCTGAGCGCATGCAAGCTGATCCGGGTTATTAGTACA
TTTATTAAGCGCTAGATTCTGTGCGTTGTTGATTTACAGACAATTGTTGTACGTATTTTAATAATTCATT
AAATTTATAATCTTTAGGGTGGTATGTTAGAGCGAAAATCAAATGATTTTCAGCGTCTTTATATCTGAAT
TTAAATATTAAATCCTCAATAGATTTGTAAAATAGGTTTCGATTAGTTTCAAACAAGGGTTGTTTTTCCG
AACCGATGGCTGGACTATCTAATGGATTTTCGCTCAACGCCACAAAACTTGCCAAATCTTGTAGCAGCAA
TCTAGCTTTGTCGATATTCGTTTGTGTTTTGTTTTGTAATAAAGGTTCGACGTCGTTCAAAATATTATGC
GCTTTTGTATTTCTTTCATCACTGTCGTTAGTGTACAATTGACTCGACGTAAACACGTTAAATAGAGCTT
GGACATATTTAACATCGGGCGTGTTAGCTTTATTAGGCCGATTATCGTCGTCGTCCCAACCCTCGTCGTT
AGAAGTTGCTTCCGAAGACGATTTTGCCATAGCCACACGACGCCTATTAATTGTGTCGGCTAACACGTCC
GCGATCAAATTTGTAGTTGAGCTTTTTGGAATTATTTCTGATTGCGGGCGTTTTTGGGCGGGTTTCAATC
TAACTGTGCCCGATTTTAATTCAGACAACACGTTAGAAAGCGATGGTGCAGGCGGTGGTAACATTTCAGA
CGGCAAATCTACTAATGGCGGCGGTGGTGGAGCTGATGATAAATCTACCATCGGTGGAGGCGCAGGCGGG
GCTGGCGGCGGAGGCGGAGGCGGAGGTGGTGGCGGTGATGCAGACGGCGGTTTAGGCTCAAATGTCTCTT
TAGGCAACACAGTCGGCACCTCAACTATTGTACTGGTTTCGGGCGCCGTTTTTGGTTTGACCGGTCTGAG
ACGAGTGCGATTTTTTTCGTTTCTAATAGCTTCCAACAATTGTTGTCTGTCGTCTAAAGGTGCAGCGGGT
TGAGGTTCCGTCGGCATTGGTGGAGCGGGCGGCAATTCAGACATCGATGGTGGTGGTGGTGGTGGAGGCG
CTGGAATGTTAGGCACGGGAGAAGGTGGTGGCGGCGGTGCCGCCGGTATAATTTGTTCTGGTTTAGTTTG
TTCGCGCACGATTGTGGGCACCGGCGCAGGCGCCGCTGGCTGCACAACGGAAGGTCGTCTGCTTCGAGGC
AGCGCTTGGGGTGGTGGCAATTCAATATTATAATTGGAATACAAATCGTAAAAATCTGCTATAAGCATTG
TAATTTCGCTATCGTTTACCGTGCCGATATTTAACAACCGCTCAATGTAAGCAATTGTATTGTAAAGAGA
TTGTCTCAAGCTCGGATCGATCCCGCACGCCGATAACAAGCCTTTTCATTTTTACTACAGCATTGTAGTG
GCGAGACACTTCGCTGTCGTCGAGGTTTAAACGCTTCCTCGCTCACTGACTCGCTGCGCTCGGTCGTTCG
GCTGCGGCGAGCGGTATCAGCTCACTCAAAGGCGGTAATACGGTTATCCACAGAATCAGGGGATAACGCA
GGAAAGAACATGTGAGCAAAAGGCCAGCAAAAGGCCAGGAACCGTAAAAAGGCCGCGTTGCTGGCGTTTT
TCCATAGGCTCCGCCCCCCTGACGAGCATCACAAAAATCGACGCTCAAGTCAGAGGTGGCGAAACCCGAC
AGGACTATAAAGATACCAGGCGTTTCCCCCTGGAAGCTCCCTCGTGCGCTCTCCTGTTCCGACCCTGCCG
CTTACCGGATACCTGTCCGCCTTTCTCCCTTCGGGAAGCGTGGCGCTTTCTCATAGCTCACGCTGTAGGT
ATCTCAGTTCGGTGTAGGTCGTTCGCTCCAAGCTGGGCTGTGTGCACGAACCCCCCGTTCAGCCCGACCG
CTGCGCCTTATCCGGTAACTATCGTCTTGAGTCCAACCCGGTAAGACACGACTTATCGCCACTGGCAGCA
GCCACTGGTAACAGGATTAGCAGAGCGAGGTATGTAGGCGGTGCTACAGAGTTCTTGAAGTGGTGGCCTA
ACTACGGCTACACTAGAAGGACAGTATTTGGTATCTGCGCTCTGCTGAAGCCAGTTACCTTCGGAAAAAG
AGTTGGTAGCTCTTGATCCGGCAAACAAACCACCGCTGGTAGCGGTGGTTTTTTTGTTTGCAAGCAGCAG
ATTACGCGCAGAAAAAAAGGATCTCAAGAAGATCCTTTGATCTTTTCTACGGGGTCTGACGCTCAGTGGA
ACGAAAACTCACGTTAAGGGATTTTGGTCATGAGATTATCAAAAAGGATCTTCACCTAGATCCTTTTAAA
TTAAAAATGAAGTTTTAAATCAATCTAAAGTATATATGAGTAAACTTGGTCTGACAGTTACCAATGCTTA
ATCAGTGAGGCACCTATCTCAGCGATCTGTCTATTTCGTTCATCCATAGTTGCCTGACTCCCCGTCGTGT
AGATAACTACGATACGGGAGGGCTTACCATCTGGCCCCAGTGCTGCAATGATACCGCGAGACCCACGCTC
ACCGGCTCCAGATTTATCAGCAATAAACCAGCCAGCCGGAAGGGCCGAGCGCAGAAGTGGTCCTGCAACT
TTATCCGCCTCCATCCAGTCTATTAATTGTTGCCGGGAAGCTAGAGTAAGTAGTTCGCCAGTTAATAGTT
TGCGCAACGTTGTTGCCATTGCTACAGGCATCGTGGTGTCACGCTCGTCGTTTGGTATGGCTTCATTCAG
CTCCGGTTCCCAACGATCAAGGCGAGTTACATGATCCCCCATGTTGTGCAAAAAAGCGGTTAGCTCCTTC
GGTCCTCCGATCGTTGTCAGAAGTAAGTTGGCCGCAGTGTTATCACTCATGGTTATGGCAGCACTGCATA
ATTCTCTTACTGTCATGCCATCCGTAAGATGCTTTTCTGTGACTGGTGAGTACTCAACCAAGTCATTCTG
AGAATAGTGTATGCGGCGACCGAGTTGCTCTTGCCCGGCGTCAATACGGGATAATACCGCGCCACATAGC
AGAACTTTAAAAGTGCTCATCATTGGAAAACGTTCTTCGGGGCGAAAACTCTCAAGGATCTTACCGCTGT
TGAGATCCAGTTCGATGTAACCCACTCGTGCACCCAACTGATCTTCAGCATCTTTTACTTTCACCAGCGT
TTCTGGGTGAGCAAAAACAGGAAGGCAAAATGCCGCAAAAAAGGGAATAAGGGCGACACGGAAATGTTGA
ATACTCATACTCTTCCTTTTTCAATATTATTGAAGCATTTATCAGGGTTATTGTCTCATGAGCGGATACA
TATTTGAATGTATTTAGAAAAATAAACAAATAGGGGTTCCGCGCACATTTCCCCGAAAAGTGCCACCTG
[124 nt withheld, positions 5740-5863]
C
[91 nt withheld, positions 5865-5955]
A
[49 nt withheld, positions 5957-6005]
CCTTTGACGTTGGAGTCCACGTTCTTT
[37 nt withheld, positions 6033-6069]
ACCCTATCTCGGTCTATTCTTTTGATTTATAAGGGATTTTGCCGATTTCGGCCTATTGGTTAAAAAATGA
GCTGATTTAACAAAAATTTAACGCGAATTTTAACAAAATATTAACGTTTACAATTTCCCATTCGCCATTC
AGGCTGCGCAACTGTTGGGAAGGGCGATCGGTGCGGGCCTCTTCGCTATTACGCCAGGAACGGCTCCGCC
CACTATTAATGAAATTAAAAATTCCAATTTTAAAAAACGCAGCAAGAGAAACATTTGTATGAAAGAATGC
GTAGAAGGAAAGAAAAATGTCGTCGACATGCTGAACAACAAGATTAATATGCCTCCGTGTATAAAAAAAA
TATTGAACGATTTGAAAGAAAACAATGTACCGCGCGGCGGTATGTACAGGAAGAGGTTTATACTAAACTG
TTACATTGCAAACGTGGTTTCGTGTGCCAAGTGTGAAAACCGATGTTTAATCAAGGCTCTGACGCATTTC
TACAACCACGACTCCAAGTGTGTGGGTGAAGTCATGCATCTTTTAATCAAATCCCAAGATGTGTATAAAC
CACCAAACTGCCAAAAAATGAAAACTGTCGACAAGCTCTGTCCGTTTGCTGGCAACTGCAAGGGTCTCAA
TCCTATTTGTAATTATTGAATAATAAAACAATTATAAATGCTAAATTTGTTTTTTATTAACGATACAAAC
CAAACGCAACAAGAACATTTGTAGTATTATCTATAATTGAAAACGCGTAGTTATAATCGCTGAGGTAATA
TTTAAAATCATTTTCAAATGATTCACAGTTAATTTGCGACAATATAATTTTATTTTCACATAAACTAGAC
GCCTTGTCGTCTTCTTCTTCGTATTCCTTCTCTTTTTCATTTTTCTCTTCATAAAAATTAACATAGTTAT
TATCGTATCCATATATGTATCTATCGTATAGAGTAAATTTTTTGTTGTCATAAATATATATGTCTTTTTT
AATGGGGTGTATAGTACCGCTGCGCATAGTTTTTCTGTAATTTACAACAGTGCTATTTTCTGGTAGTTCT
TCGGAGTGTGTTGCTTTAATTATTAAATTTATATAATCAATGAATTTGGGATCGTCGGTTTTGTACAATA
TGTTGCCGGCATAGTACGCAGCTTCTTCTAGTTCAATTACACCATTTTTTAGCAGCACCGGATTAACATA
ACTTTCCAAAATGTTGTACGAACCGTTAAACAAAAACAGTTCACCTCCCTTTTCTATACTATTGTCTGCG
AGCAGTTGTTTGTTGTTAAAAATAACAGCCATTGTAATGAGACGCACAAACTAATATCACAAACTGGAAA
TGTCTATCAATATATAGTTGCTGATCAGATCCTCATTGTTTGCCTCCCTGCTGCGGTTTTTCACCGAAGT
TCATGCCAGTCCAGCGTTTTTGCAGCAGAAAAGCCGCCGACTTCGGTTTGCGGTCGCGAGTGAAGATCCC
TTTCTTGTTACCGCCAACGCGCAATATGCCTTGCGAGGTCGCAAAATCGGCGAAATTCCATACCTGTTCA
CCGACGACGGCGCTGACGCGATCAAAGACGCGGTGATACATATCCAGCCATGCACACTGATACTCTTCAC
TCCACATGTCGGTGTACATTGAGTGCAGCCCGGCTAACGTATCCACGCCGTATTCGGTGATGATAATCGG
CTGATGCAGTTTCTCCTGCCAGGCCAGAAGTTCTTTTTCCAGTACCTTCTCTGCCGTTTCCAAATCGCCG
CTTTGGACATACCATCCGTAATAACGGTTCAGGCACAGCACATCAAAGAGATCGCTGATGGTATCGGTGT
GAGCGTCGCAGAACATTACATTGACGCAGGTGATCGGACGCGTCGGGTCGAGTTTACGCGTTGCTTCCGC
CAGTGGCGCGAAATATTCCCGTGCACCTTGCGGACGGGTATCCGGTTCGTTGGCAATACTCCACATCACC
ACGCTTGGGTGGTTTTTGTCACGCGCTATCAGCTCTTTAATCGCCTGTAAGTGCGCTTGCTGAGTTTCCC
CGTTGACTGCCTCTTCGCTGTACAGTTCTTTCGGCTTGTTGCCCGCTTCGAAACCAATGCCTAAAGAGAG
CGAAAAGCCGACAGCAGCAGTTTCATCAATCACCACGATGCCATGTTCATCTGCCCAGTCGAGCATCTCT
TCAGCGTAAGGGTAATGCGAGGTACGGTAGGAGTTGGCCCCAATCCAGTCCATTAATGCGTGGTCGTGCA
CCATCAGCACGTTATCGAATCCTTTGCCACGTAAGTCCGCATCTTCATGACGACCAAAGCCAGTAAAGTA
GAACGGTTTGTGGTTAATCAGGAACTGTTGGCCCTTCACTGCCACTGACCGGATGCCGACGCGAAGCGGG
TAGATATCACACTCTGTCTGGCTTTTGGCTGTGACGCACAGTTCATAGAGATAACCTTCACCCGGTTGCC
AGAGGTGCGGATTCACCACTTGCAAAGTCCCGCTAGTGCCTTGTCCAGTTGCAACCACCTGTTGATCCGC
ATCACGCAGTTCAACGCTGACATCACCATTGGCCACCACCTGCCAGTCAACAGACGCGTGGTTACAGTCT
TGCGCGACATGCGTCACCACGGTGATATCGTCCACCCAGGTGTTCGGCGTGGTGTAGAGCATTACGCTGC
GATGGATTCCGGCATAGTTAAAGAAATCATGGAAGTAAGACTGCTTTTTCTTGCCGTTTTCGTCGGTAAT
CACCATTCCCGGCGGGATAGTCTGCCAGTTCAGTTCGTTGTTCACACAAACGGTGATACGTACACTTTTC
CCGGCAATAACATACGGCGTGACATCGGCTTCAAATGGCGTATAGCCGCCCTGATGCTCCATCACTTCCT
GATTATTGACCCACACTTTGCCGTAATGAGTGACCGCATCGAAACGCAGCACGATACGCTGGCCTGCCCA
ACCTTTCGGTATAAAGACTTCGCGCTGATACCAGACGTTGCCCGCATAATTACGAATATCTGCATCGGCG
AACTGATCGTTAAAACTGCCTGGCACAGCAATTGCCCGGCTTTCTTGTAACGCGCTTTCCCACCAACGCT
GATCAATTCCACAGTTTTCGCGATCCAGACTGAATGCCCACAGGCCGTCGAGTTTTTTGATTTCACGGGT
TGGGGTTTCTACAGGACGGACCATATTTATAGGTGTAATTTATGTAGCTGTAATTTTTACCTTATTAATA
TTTTTTACGCTTTGCATTCGACGACTGAACTCCCAAATATATGTTTAACTCGTCTTGGTCGTTTGAATTT
TTGTTGCTGTGTTTCCTAATATTTTCCATCACCTTAAATATGTTATTGTAATCCTCAATGTTGAACTTGC
AATTGGACACGGCATAGTTTTCCATAGTCGTGTAAAACATGGTATTGGCTGCATTGTAATACATCCGACT
GAGCGGGTACGGATCTATGTGTTTGAGCAGCCTGTTCAAAAACTCTGCATCGTCGCAAAACGGAATTTCG
TCGACAGATCGTAACCACACAAAAAACCAACACACAGTTCTAATGAAAATAAAGAACTTTTATTATCCTC
AGGTCTAGCTGGAATTCTTATCAGGTTTCAGGCTCGGGCACACTGACATCCTTCTCATCGCCCGTCTTGG
GAACAGCTTCCAGTAATGGGTCCCCAGGACCTGCCTCCTCTCCCTCCTTGGCCTCGCTGGCCTTAGAGTT
GGGGACCCAGAGGCCAGAGTCAATGCAGCGCTGCATGTGGTACTTTGCGTCGGTGGGGTCCATCTTGCTG
ATGGCGTCCTGCAGCATCTGCACGTCCTTCACATCGAAGCACTTCTGGAGTTCCTCAGGGAGGGACTCGT
AGACCTCGACGGGGTCCAGGCCGCCGGGGCCGAGCCGCTTCTTGCGCTCCTCCTCCTCGTACTCCTTCAT
GGCCTTCTCGATGCGCAGCTTGGCACGGCCCCGCACACGCTCCTTGAAGGCTTCCAGCTCGTCGTTGAAG
CCCTCCATGTACTGGCGATCGGCTGTCTTAATCTTAGTGAAGAACTGCCGGAAGCAGGCCCGGGGGTCCA
CCTTTAGGCTCTTGGCCAGCTCCAGG
Features (pLannotate 1.2.2; 21 found; start..end, strand, type, name):
    665..774     -  promoter       p10 promoter: baculovirus promoter for expression in insect cells
    764..871     -  CDS            P26 (fragment): POXIN_NPVOP - Protein inferred from homology: Swiss-Prot protein existence level 3. Nuclease that cleaves host 2',3'-cGAMP. From Orgyia pseudotsugata multicapsid polyhedrosis virus (OpMNPV).
    925..1016    -  promoter       polyhedrin promoter: polh from Autographa californica; promoter for the baculovirus polyhedrin gene
   1041..1150    +  promoter       p10 promoter: baculovirus promoter for expression in insect cells
   1170..1217    +  polyA_signal   poly(A) signal: synthetic polyadenylation signal
   1256..1347    +  promoter       polyhedrin promoter: polh from Autographa californica; promoter for the baculovirus polyhedrin gene
   1405..2289    +  CDS            LRRK2 (fragment): LRRK2_HUMAN - Also known as PARK8. Experimental evidence at protein level: Swiss-Prot protein existence level 1. Serine/threonine-protein kinase which phosphorylates a broad range of proteins involved in multiple processes such as neuronal plasticity, autophagy, and vesicle trafficking (PubMed:20949042, PubMed:22012985, PubMed:26824392, PubMed:29125462, PubMed:28720718, PubMed:29127255, PubMed:30398148, PubMed:29212815, PubMed:30635421, PubMed:21850687, PubMed:23395371, PubMed:17114044, PubMed:24687852, PubMed:26014385, PubMed:25201882). Is a key regulator of RAB GTPases by regulating the GTP/
   2315..2332    +  CDS            9xHis (fragment): 9xHis affinity tag
   2369..3726    +  misc_recomb    baculovirus recombination region (ORF1629): contains part of ORF1629
   3724..3801    -  CDS            P61 (fragment): P78_NPVAC - Experimental evidence at protein level: Swiss-Prot protein existence level 1. Plays a role in the transport of the nucleocapsids from the cytoplasm toward the host nucleus together with the host actin- polymerizing Arp2/3 complex. From Autographa californica nuclear polyhedrosis virus (AcMNPV).
   3989..4577    -  rep_origin     ori: high-copy-number ColE1/pMB1/pBR322/pUC origin of replication
   4748..5608    -  CDS            AmpR: β-lactamase; bla; confers resistance to ampicillin, carbenicillin, and related antibiotics
   5609..5713    -  promoter       AmpR promoter: bla
   5740..6195    +  rep_origin     f1 ori (sequence partly withheld): f1 bacteriophage origin of replication; arrow indicates direction of (+) strand synthesis
   6200..6266    -  CDS            lacZα (fragment): LacZα fragment of β-galactosidase; lacZ fragment
   6594..6718    +  CDS            lef2: baculovirus late expression factor 2
   6756..7361    +  CDS            ORF603: baculovirus ORF603 protein
   7432..9237    -  CDS            GUS: β-glucuronidase; uidA (or gusA) from E. coli
   9252..9567    -  promoter       p6.9 promoter: Autographa californica p6.9; baculovirus late basic protein promoter
   9585..9633    -  polyA_signal   poly(A) signal: synthetic polyadenylation signal
   9678..656     -  CDS            CDC37 (across the origin): CDC37_HUMAN - Also known as CDC37A. Experimental evidence at protein level: Swiss-Prot protein existence level 1. Co-chaperone that binds to numerous kinases and promotes their interaction with the Hsp90 complex, resulting in stabilization and promotion of their activity (PubMed:8666233). Inhibits HSP90AA1 ATPase activity (PubMed:23569206). From Homo sapiens (Human).
