[The description below was written by a language model from this plasmid's Addgene catalogue record and pLannotate feature annotations shown in this document.]
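Description:
pBACgus4x/cdc37/LRRK2 1867-2161_T2031E is a baculovirus transfer plasmid built on a Novagen pBACgus4x backbone already carrying a cdc37 cassette. It is used to generate recombinant baculovirus for protein production in insect cells. In bacteria it is maintained through a high-copy ColE1/pUC-type origin with ampicillin selection (AmpR under its own bla promoter), and an f1 origin is also present. The expression region is flanked by baculoviral sequences (lef2/ORF603 on one side, an ORF1629-containing recombination region on the other) that allow homologous recombination into the viral genome. A β-glucuronidase (GUS) reporter driven by the late p6.9 promoter lies within these arms and provides a way to identify recombinant virus.

The multi-promoter core contains two p10 and two polyhedrin promoters arranged in divergent orientations. One forward polyhedrin promoter drives a fragment of human LRRK2 spanning residues 1867–2161, a region corresponding to the kinase domain of this Parkinson's disease-linked serine/threonine kinase. The fragment carries a T2031E substitution, a threonine-to-glutamate change of the type commonly used as a phosphomimetic, although the record does not state the rationale. The catalogue lists an N-terminal His tag with a TEV cleavage site. The annotation also detects a short His-tag sequence just downstream of the insert, and whether this is in frame and translated is not clear from the record. On the opposite strand, human CDC37 sits downstream of a reverse-oriented p10 promoter and ends in a synthetic poly(A) signal. CDC37 is a co-chaperone that recruits kinases to Hsp90, so its co-expression is presumably meant to improve folding and stability of the LRRK2 fragment. The construct suits production and affinity purification of the mutant kinase domain for biochemical or structural work.
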