Addgene plasmid #40373: pBACgus4x/cdc37/LRRK2 1867-2161_T2031E
Depositing lab: Michael J Fox Foundation MJFF. Depositing organization: Michael J Fox Foundation.
Backbone
  Vector backbone: pBACgus4x/cdc37
  Backbone manufacturer: Novagen
  Vector type: Baculovirus
Growth in bacteria
  Bacterial resistance: Ampicillin, 100 μg/mL
  Growth temperature: 37°C
  Growth strain: Top10
  Copy number: High Copy
Gene/Insert
  Gene/Insert name: LRRK2
  Species: H. sapiens (human)
  Mutation: aa1867-2161, T2031E
  Entrez Gene: LRRK2 (a.k.a. AURA17, DARDARIN, PARK8, RIPK7, ROCO2)
  Promoter: polH
  Tag / fusion protein: HisTev (N terminal on insert)
  Cloning method: Restriction Enzyme; 5′ cloning site BamHI (destroyed during cloning); 3′ cloning site HindIII (destroyed during cloning)
  Sequencing primers: 5′ DSP2466For:GAATTTCGTCGACAGATC; 3′ DSP2466Rev:AATAACCCGGATCAGCTT
Terms and licenses: Academic/Nonprofit Terms; Industry Terms
Depositor comments: Co-expresses cdc37
How to cite: pBACgus4x/cdc37/LRRK2 1867-2161_T2031E was a gift from Michael J Fox Foundation MJFF (Addgene plasmid # 40373 ; http://n2t.net/addgene:40373 ; RRID:Addgene_40373)
