>Addgene plasmid #40373 | pBACgus4x/cdc37/LRRK2 1867-2161_T2031E | addgene partial sequence | sequence record 52972 | DSP2466Rev 5'-AATAACCCGGATCAGCTT-3'
GCTTATCATCAGTTATGGTGAGTAGCAACCATACATTCCACGATAACATTCTTAGGCAGGAGAATACGGC
GAGTCAGACAGACGAGTTCAGCGCTGTTAAGGATGTCGAACACTTGAGCAGAGGTTGGACGTTCCTGAGG
GTTTTCTTTAAGGCACTGTTTGATGAGCTTCTCTACCATCGGCCACGGAGCGCAACCGTATTCTTTAACC
GGGTCTGGCAGCTTGCCCTGGATTTCCAGTTCGTCGAATTCGTTAGGGAACTTCAGACCTTCTACGATAC
GGCCGCCGGTAGTCAGGATATCGTACAGGAGCAGACCGAACGAGTAAACGTCAGCTTGCTGGTTGTAAAT
AACGTTGCCACGAGCCACTTCTGGAGCACGGAAACCCGGCGTACCTTCGCTTTCTTTAATGCCCATGCGG
CAGCAGTACTGCGCAATACCATAGTCTGCAATCTTAGCGATGATGGCAGCGTTCGGGTACAGAGTAAACA
GCAGTACATTATGAGGTTTCAGGTCGCGATAAATGATCATTGCAGAATGAAGATAACGCAGGCCGTCAGC
TACATGCAGAGCGATACGATGCTGCAGAGTACGGGTCAGAGAAGCCTTGTCCTGCTGCAGCAGGCGGTCG
AGAGAGCCCTTGGATGCCAGCTCCATCACCAGCATACGAGGACGGATGCCAGCGGCCAGCAGGGAGATGA
GGCTCGGATGGTGCAGATGACACAGAACGACCAGTTCCTGACGGAGCAGACGGAGCGAGGTGTGCTTGTT
GAAGATCTTTACGGCGACTTCTTCGCCTTCATAAGCAGCACGGTATACGGAGCCGAAAGAGCCGTCGCCG
A
