>Addgene plasmid #40373 | pBACgus4x/cdc37/LRRK2 1867-2161_T2031E | addgene partial sequence | sequence record 52973 | DSP2466For 5'-GAATTTCGTCGACAGATC-3'
TAAAGAACTTTTATTATCCTCAGGTCTAGCTGGAATTCTTATCAGGTTTCAGGCTCGGGCACACTGACAT
CCTTCTCATCGCCCGTCTTGGGAACAGCTTCCAGTAATGGGTCCCCAGGACCTGCCTCCTCTCCCTCCTT
GGCCTCGCTGGCCTTAGAGTTGGGGACCCAGAGGCCAGAGTCAATGCAGCGCTGCATGTGGTACTTTGCG
TCGGTGGGGTCCATCTTGCTGATGGCGTCCTGCAGCATCTGCACGTCCTTCACATCGAAGCACTTCTGGA
GTTCCTCAGGGAGGGACTCGTAGACCTCGACGGGGTCCAGGCCGCCGGGGCCGAGCCGCTTCTTGCGCTC
CTCCTCCTCGTACTCCTTCATGGCCTTCTCGATGCGCAGCTTGGCACGGCCCCGCACACGCTCCTTGAAG
GCTTCCAGCTCGTCGTTGAAGCCCTCCATGTACTGGCGATCGGCTGTCTTAATCTTAGTGAAGAACTGCC
GGAAGCAGGCCCGGGGGTCCACCTTTAGGCTCTTGGCCAGCTCCAGGATAAATTGCATGACGATTGTCTG
GTGGGCCACCTGCTCCATGAGTGCACATTTCTCCTCCACCTCTAGGTCAATGCACCAAATGACCAGGTAA
TTGGCTGTCTCCTCGCACACCAGGTGGACGTTGTCTGACAGGTACTTTTGGCTGTCATCCCAGCGGCGAA
GCATGCCAAAGTGCTTGATCTGTTTCTCGTATTTTTCCACGAAGGTCTTGTGTTTCTGCTCCCTCACCTC
CTCTGAGTCCTCCTCCGTCTTCTCGGGCTTGGTATTTACCATGCTCTTGCTGAAGCCGTCTTTGCTG
